>Addgene plasmid #186381 | pDEST-Spe4-Kozak-miRFP713-RfA | addgene full sequence | sequence record 392698 | Addgene Partial NGS Result
GCACTTTTCGGGGAAATGTGCGCGGAACCCCTATTTGTTTATTTTTCTAAATACATTCAAATATGTATCC
GCTCATGAGACAATAACCCTGATAAATGCTTCAATAATATTGAAAAAGGAAGAGTATGAGTATTCAACAT
TTCCGTGTCGCCCTTATTCCCTTTTTTGCGGCATTTTGCCTTCCTGTTTTTGCTCACCCAGAAACGCTGG
TGAAAGTAAAAGATGCTGAAGATCAGTTGGGTGCACGAGTGGGTTACATCGAACTGGATCTCAACAGCGG
TAAGATCCTTGAGAGTTTTCGCCCCGAAGAACGTTTTCCAATGATGAGCACTTTTAAAGTTCTGCTATGT
GGCGCGGTATTATCCCGTATTGACGCCGGGCAAGAGCAACTCGGTCGCCGCATACACTATTCTCAGAATG
ACTTGGTTGAGTACTCACCAGTCACAGAAAAGCATCTTACGGATGGCATGACAGTAAGAGAATTATGCAG
TGCTGCCATAACCATGAGTGATAACACTGCGGCCAACTTACTTCTGACAACGATCGGAGGACCGAAGGAG
CTAACCGCTTTTTTGCACAACATGGGGGATCATGTAACTCGCCTTGATCGTTGGGAACCGGAGCTGAATG
AAGCCATACCAAACGACGAGCGTGACACCACGATGCCTGTAGCAATGGCAACAACGTTGCGCAAACTATT
AACTGGCGAACTACTTACTCTAGCTTCCCGGCAACAATTAATAGACTGGATGGAGGCGGATAAAGTTGCA
GGACCACTTCTGCGCTCGGCCCTTCCGGCTGGCTGGTTTATTGCTGATAAATCTGGAGCCGGTGAGCGTG
GATCTCGCGGTATCATTGCAGCACTGGGGCCAGATGGTAAGCCCTCCCGTATCGTAGTTATCTACACGAC
GGGGAGTCAGGCAACTATGGATGAACGAAATAGACAGATCGCTGAGATAGGTGCCTCACTGATTAAGCAT
TGGTAACTGTCAGACCAAGTTTACTCATATATACTTTAGATTGATTTAAAACTTCATTTTTAATTTAAAA
GGATCTAGGTGAAGATCCTTTTTGATAATCTCATGACCAAAATCCCTTAACGTGAGTTTTCGTTCCACTG
AGCGTCAGACCCCGTAGAAAAGATCAAAGGATCTTCTTGAGATCCTTTTTTTCTGCGCGTAATCTGCTGC
TTGCAAACAAAAAAACCACCGCTACCAGCGGTGGTTTGTTTGCCGGATCAAGAGCTACCAACTCTTTTTC
CGAAGGTAACTGGCTTCAGCAGAGCGCAGATACCAAATACTGTTCTTCTAGTGTAGCCGTAGTTAGGCCA
CCACTTCAAGAACTCTGTAGCACCGCCTACATACCTCGCTCTGCTAATCCTGTTACCAGTGGCTGCTGCC
AGTGGCGATAAGTCGTGTCTTACCGGGTTGGACTCAAGACGATAGTTACCGGATAAGGCGCAGCGGTCGG
GCTGAACGGGGGGTTCGTGCACACAGCCCAGCTTGGAGCGAACGACCTACACCGAACTGAGATACCTACA
GCGTGAGCTATGAGAAAGCGCCACGCTTCCCGAAGGGAGAAAGGCGGACAGGTATCCGGTAAGCGGCAGG
GTCGGAACAGGAGAGCGCACGAGGGAGCTTCCAGGGGGAAACGCCTGGTATCTTTATAGTCCTGTCGGGT
TTCGCCACCTCTGACTTGAGCGTCGATTTTTGTGATGCTCGTCAGGGGGGCGGAGCCTATGGAAAAACGC
CAGCAACGCGGCCTTTTTACGGTTCCTGGCCTTTTGCTGGCCTTTTGCTCACATGTTCTTTCCTGCGTTA
TCCCCTGATTCTGTGGATAACCGTATTACCGCCTTTGAGTGAGCTGATACCGCTCGCCGCAGCCGAACGA
CCGAGCGCAGCGAGTCAGTGAGCGAGGAAGCGGAAGAGCGCCCAATACGCAAACCGCCTCTCCCCGCGCG
TTGGCCGATTCATTAATGCAGCTGGCACGACAGGTTTCCCGACTGGAAAGCGGGCAGTGAGCGCAACGCA
ATTAATGTGAGTTAGCTCACTCATTAGGCACCCCAGGCTTTACACTTTATGCTTCCGGCTCGTATGTTGT
GTGGAATTGTGAGCGGATAACAATTTCACACAGGAAACAGCTATGACCATGATTACGCCAAGCTCGAAAT
TAACCCTCACTAAAGGGAACAAAAGCTGGAGCTAAGCTTGCTTGTTCTTTTTGCAGAAGCTCAGAATAAA
CGCTCAACTTTGGCAGATCTCAGAAAAAATGGCGGAAGGCTCCGTCGCCAGGCAGCCTGACCTCTTGACC
TGCGACGATGAGCCGATCCATATCCCCGGTGCCATCCAACCGCATGGACTGCTGCTCGCCCTCGCCGCCG
ACATGACGATCGTTGCCGGCAGCGACAACCTTCCCGAACTCACCGGACTGGCGATCGGCGCCCTGATCGG
CCGCTCTGCGGCCGATGTCTTCGACTCGGAGACGCACAACCGTCTGACGATCGCCTTGGCCGAGCCCGGG
GCGGCCGTCGGAGCACCGATCACTGTCGGCTTCACGATGCGAAAGGACGCAGGCTTCATCGGCTCCTGGC
ATCGCCATGATCAGCTCATCTTCCTCGAGCTCGAGCCTCCCCAGCGGGACGTCGCCGAGCCGCAGGCGTT
CTTCCGCCGCACCAACAGCGCCATCCGCCGCCTGCAGGCCGCCGAAACCTTGGAAAGCGCCTGCGCCGCC
GCGGCGCAAGAGGTGCGGAAGATTACCGGCTTCGATCGGGTGATGATCTATCGCTTCGCCTCCGACTTCA
GCGGCGAAGTGATCGCAGAGGATCGGTGCGCCGAGGTCGAGTCAAAACTAGGCCTGCACTATCCTGCCTC
AACCGTGCCGGCGCAGGCCCGTCGGCTCTATACCATCAACCCGGTACGGATCATTCCCGATATCAATTAT
CGGCCGGTGCCGGTCACCCCAGACCTCAATCCGGTCACCGGGCGGCCGATTGATCTTAGCTTCGCCATCC
TGCGCAGCGTCTCGCCCGTCCATCTGGAGTTCATGCGCAACATAGGCATGCACGGCACGATGTCGATCTC
GATTTTGCGCGGCGAGCGACTGTGGGGATTGATCGTTTGCCATCACCGAACGCCGTACTACGTCGATCTC
GATGGCCGCCAAGCCTGCAAGAGGGTCGCCGAGAGGCTGGCCACTCAGATCGGCGTGATGGAAGAGGTAA
TCACAAGTTTGTACAAAAAAGCTGAACGAGAAACGTAAAATGATATAAATATCAATATATTAAATTAGAT
TTTGCATAAAAAACAGACTACATAATACTGTAAAACACAACATATCCAGTCACTATGGCGGCCGCATTAG
GCACCCCAGGCTTTACACTTTATGCTTCCGGCTCGTATAATGTGTGGATTTTGAGTTAGGATCCGGCGAG
ATTTTCAGGAGCTAAGGAAGCTAAAATGGAGAAAAAAATCACTGGATATACCACCGTTGATATATCCCAA
TGGCATCGTAAAGAACATTTTGAGGCATTTCAGTCAGTTGCTCAATGTACCTATAACCAGACCGTTCAGC
TGGATATTACGGCCTTTTTAAAGACCGTAAAGAAAAATAAGCACAAGTTTTATCCGGCCTTTATTCACAT
TCTTGCCCGCCTGATGAATGCTCATCCGGAATTCCGTATGGCAATGAAAGACGGTGAGCTGGTGATATGG
GATAGTGTTCACCCTTGTTACACCGTTTTCCATGAGCAAACTGAAACGTTTTCATCGCTCTGGAGTGAAT
ACCACGACGATTTCCGGCAGTTTCTACACATATATTCGCAAGATGTGGCGTGTTACGGTGAAAACCTGGC
CTATTTCCCTAAAGGGTTTATTGAGAATATGTTTTTCGTCTCAGCCAATCCCTGGGTGAGTTTCACCAGT
TTTGATTTAAACGTGGCCAATATGGACAACTTCTTCGCCCCCGTTTTCACCATGGGCAAATATTATACGC
AAGGCGACAAGGTGCTGATGCCGCTGGCGATTCAGGTTCATCATGCCGTCTGTGATGGCTTCCATGTCGG
CAGAATGCTTAATGAATTACAACAGTACTGCGATGAGTGGCAGGGCGGGGCGTAAACGCGTGGATCCGGC
TTACTAAAAGCCAGATAACAGTATGCGTATTTGCGCGCTGATTTTTGCGGTATAAGAATATATACTGATA
TGTATACCCGAAGTATGTCAAAAAGAGGTGTGCTATGAAGCAGCGTATTACAGTGACAGTTGACAGCGAC
AGCTATCAGTTGCTCAAGGCATATATGATGTCAATATCTCCGGTCTGGTAAGCACAACCATGCAGAATGA
AGCCCGTCGTCTGCGTGCCGAACGCTGGAAAGCGGAAAATCAGGAAGGGATGGCTGAGGTCGCCCGGTTT
ATTGAAATGAACGGCTCTTTTGCTGACGAGAACAGGGACTGGTGAAATGCAGTTTAAGGTTTACACCTAT
AAAAGAGAGAGCCGTTATCGTCTGTTTGTGGATGTACAGAGTGATATTATTGACACGCCCGGGCGACGGA
TGGTGATCCCCCTGGCCAGTGCACGTCTGCTGTCAGATAAAGTCTCCCGTGAACTTTACCCGGTGGTGCA
TATCGGGGATGAAAGCTGGCGCATGATGACCACCGATATGGCCAGTGTGCCGGTCTCCGTTATCGGGGAA
GAAGTGGCTGATCTCAGCCACCGCGAAAATGACATCAAAAACGCCATTAACCTGATGTTCTGGGGAATAT
AAATGTCAGGCTCCCTTATACACAGCCAGTCTGCAGGTCGACCATAGTGACTGGATATGTTGTGTTTTAC
AGTATTATGTAGTCTGTTTTTTATGCAAAATCTAATTTAATATATTGATATTTATATCATTTTACGTTTC
TCGTTCAGCTTTCTTGTACAAAGTGGTGATAAACTTAGATATCGCGGCCGCGGAAGCGCTGGTTACCTAG
GAACCAGCCTCAAGAACACCCGAATGGAGTCTCTAAGCTACATAATACCAACTTACACTTTACAAAATGT
TGTCCCCCAAAATGTAGCCATTCGTATCTGCTCCTAATAAAAAGAAAGTTTCTTCACATTCTAAAAAAAA
AAAAAAAAAAAAAAAAAAAAAAAAAMCCCCCCCCCCCCCCCCCTGCAGGGCCAAGTCGGCCGGCGCGCCA
TTCGCCCTATAGTGAGTCGTATTACAATTCACTGGCCGTCGTTTTACAACGTCGTGACTGGGAAAACCCT
GGCGTTACCCAACTTAATCGCCTTGCAGCACATCCCCCTTTCGCCAGCTGGCGTAATAGCGAAGAGGCCC
GCACCGATCGCCCTTCCCAACAGTTGCGCAGCCTGAATGGCGAATGGAAATTGTAAGCGTTAATATTTTG
TTAAAATTCGCGTTAAATTTTTGTTAAATCAGCTCATTTTTTAACCAATAGGCCGAAATCGGCAAAATCC
CTTATAAATCAAAAGAATAGACCGAGATAGGGT
[37 nt withheld, positions 5494-5530]
AAAGAACGTGGACTCCAACGTCAAAGG
[49 nt withheld, positions 5558-5606]
T
[91 nt withheld, positions 5608-5698]
G
[124 nt withheld, positions 5700-5823]
CAGGTG
Features (pLannotate 1.2.2; 21 found; start..end, strand, type, name):
     21..125     +  promoter       AmpR promoter: bla
    126..986     +  CDS            AmpR: β-lactamase; bla; confers resistance to ampicillin, carbenicillin, and related antibiotics
   1157..1745    +  rep_origin     ori: high-copy-number ColE1/pMB1/pBR322/pUC origin of replication
   1928..2020    +  CDS            lacI (fragment): lac repressor; lacI; The lac repressor binds to the lac operator to inhibit transcription in E. coli. This inhibition can be relieved by adding lactose or isopropyl-β-D-thiogalactopyranoside (IPTG).
   2033..2054    +  protein_bind   CAP binding site: CAP binding activates transcription in the presence of cAMP. E. coli catabolite activator protein
   2069..2099    +  promoter       lac promoter: promoter for the E. coli lac operon
   2107..2123    +  protein_bind   lac operator: The lac repressor binds to the lac operator to inhibit transcription in E. coli. This inhibition can be relieved by adding lactose or isopropyl-β-D-thiogalactopyranoside (IPTG). lac repressor encoded by lacI
   2168..2186    +  promoter       T3 promoter: promoter for bacteriophage T3 RNA polymerase
   2211..2253    +  5'UTR          Xenopus globin 5'-UTR: translational enhancer from the 5'-UTR of the major beta-globin gene of Xenopus laevis
   2269..3216    +  CDS            miRFP713: miRFP713 is a basic (constitutively fluorescent) near ir fluorescent protein published in 2020, derived from Rhodopseudomonas palustris CGA009. It has very low acid sensitivity. It requires the cofactor biliverdin for fluorescence.
   3223..3347    +  protein_bind   attR1: mutant version of attR; recombination site for the Gateway® LR reaction LR Clonase™
   3372..3402    +  promoter       lac UV5 promoter: E. coli lac promoter with an "up" mutation
   3427..3455    +  promoter       cat promoter (fragment): promoter of the E. coli cat gene encoding chloramphenicol acetyltransferase
   3456..4115    +  CDS            CmR: chloramphenicol acetyltransferase; cat; confers resistance to chloramphenicol
   4294..4452    +  CDS            ccdA (fragment): CCDA_ECO57 - Also known as H, letA. Experimental evidence at protein level: Swiss-Prot protein existence level 1. Antitoxin component of a type II toxin-antitoxin (TA) system which inhibits the post-segregational killing (PSK) of plasmid-free cells, also referred to as a plasmid addiction system. Binds to and blocks the activity of CcdB; will also remove bound CcdB protein from the CcdB-GyrA complex by forming a CcdA-CcdB complex, a process termed rejuvenation. Functions as a transcriptional corepressor for the ccdAB operon, repression also requires CcdB (By similarity). From Escherichia coli
   4457..4759    +  CDS            ccdB: CCDB_ECOLI - Also known as G, letB, letD. Experimental evidence at protein level: Swiss-Prot protein existence level 1. Toxic component of a type II toxin-antitoxin (TA) system, functioning in plasmid maintainence. Responsible for the post- segregational killing (PSK) of plasmid-free cells, also referred to as a plasmid addiction system. Half-life of over 2 hours. Cell killing by CcdB is accompanied by filamentation, defects in chromosome and plasmid segregation, defects in cell division, formation of anucleate cells, decreased DNA synthesis and plasmid loss. Interferes with the activity of DN
   4803..4927    -  protein_bind   attR2: mutant version of attR; recombination site for the Gateway® LR reaction LR Clonase™
   4972..5097    +  3'UTR          Xenopus globin 3'-UTR: 3'-UTR of the major beta-globin gene of Xenopus laevis
   5186..5204    -  promoter       T7 promoter: promoter for bacteriophage T7 RNA polymerase
   5207..5364    +  CDS            lacZα (fragment): LacZα fragment of β-galactosidase; lacZ fragment
   5395..5823    -  rep_origin     f1 ori (sequence partly withheld): f1 bacteriophage origin of replication; arrow indicates direction of (+) strand synthesis
