[The description below was written by a language model from this plasmid's Addgene catalogue record and pLannotate feature annotations shown in this document.]
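Description:
pDEST-Spe4-Kozak-miRFP713-RfA is an empty Gateway destination vector built on the pDEST-Spe4-RfA backbone and designed for making synthetic mRNA in vitro rather than for direct expression in cells. It is a high-copy plasmid carrying a ColE1/pUC-type origin and an f1 origin, with ampicillin resistance on the backbone. The Gateway cassette adds chloramphenicol resistance and the ccdB toxin gene, so the unrecombined vector must be propagated in a ccdB-tolerant strain. After an LR reaction, loss of ccdB provides negative selection against non-recombinant plasmids in standard strains.

The transcription unit is read from a T3 RNA polymerase promoter, followed by the Xenopus beta-globin 5'-UTR, which acts as a translational enhancer. Next comes a Kozak context (indicated by the construct name) and the coding sequence of miRFP713, a near-infrared fluorescent protein that needs biliverdin as a cofactor. According to the depositor, this tag was inserted into the backbone at the BglII/StuI sites. It sits immediately upstream of the attR1–CmR–ccdB–attR2 cassette (RfA presumably denoting reading frame A), so recombination with an entry clone replaces the cassette with a gene of interest fused to the C-terminus of miRFP713. The Xenopus beta-globin 3'-UTR lies downstream of attR2, and a T7 promoter in the opposite orientation lies beyond it. Remnants of the lac promoter/operator and lacZα flank the unit.

The resulting mRNAs are intended for microinjection into ascidian eggs to overexpress and visualise N-terminally tagged fusion proteins. The depositor suggests likely utility in zebrafish, Xenopus, sea urchin and cnidarian embryos as well.
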