Addgene plasmid #186381: pDEST-Spe4-Kozak-miRFP713-RfA
Purpose: (Empty Backbone) Destination vector for the expression of a fluorescent fusion of N-ter miRFP713 and a protein of interest into embryos, by mRNA microinjection
Depositing lab: Patrick Lemaire. Depositing organization: CNRS UMR 5237, Centre de Recherche en Biologie cellulaire de Montpellier.
Backbone
  Vector backbone: pDEST-Spe4-RfA
  Backbone size (bp): 5829
  Vector type: Gateway destination vector
  Selectable markers: ccdB gene
Growth in bacteria
  Bacterial resistance: Chloramphenicol and Ampicillin, 25 & 100 μg/mL
  Growth temperature: 37°C
  Growth strain: ccdB Survival
  Copy number: High Copy
Gene/Insert
  Gene/Insert name: None
Terms and licenses: Academic/Nonprofit Terms; Industry Terms: Not Available to Industry
Depositor comments: Gateway destination vector for mRNA production to overexpress a protein of interest following microinjection into ascidian eggs. Likely to be useful for zebrafish, Xenopus, urchin and cnidarian (Clytia, Nematostella...) overexpression studies as well. Backbone was modified by insertion of N terminal miRFP713 tag at Bgl II/Stu I restriction site
How to cite: pDEST-Spe4-Kozak-miRFP713-RfA was a gift from Patrick Lemaire (Addgene plasmid # 186381 ; http://n2t.net/addgene:186381 ; RRID:Addgene_186381)
